>Addgene plasmid #155483 | CRABP2 | addgene full sequence | sequence record 376026 | Addgene NGS Result
TGCATGAAGAATCTGCTTAGGGTTAGGCGTTTTGCGCTGCTTCGCGATGTACGGGCCAGATATACGCGTT
GACATTGATTATTGACTAGGCTTTTGCAAAAAGCTTTGCAAAGATGGATAAAGTTTTAAACAGAGAGGAA
TCTTTGCAGCTAATGGACCTTCTAGGTCTTGAAAGGAGTGGGAATTGGCTCCGGTGCCCGTCAGTGGGCA
GAGCGCACATCGCCCACAGTCCCCGAGAAGTTGGGGGGAGGGGTCGGCAATTGAACCGGTGCCTAGAGAA
GGTGGCGCGGGGTAAACTGGGAAAGTGATGTCGTGTACTGGCTCCGCCTTTTTCCCGAGGGTGGGGGAGA
ACCGTATATAAGTGCAGTAGTCGCCGTGAACGTTCTTTTTCGCAACGGGTTTGCCGCCAGAACACAGGTA
AGTGCCGTGTGTGGTTCCCGCGGGCCTGGCCTCTTTACGGGTTATGGCCCTTGCGTGCCTTGAATTACTT
CCACCTGGCTGCAGTACGTGATTCTTGATCCCGAGCTTCGGGTTGGAAGTGGGTGGGAGAGTTCGAGGCC
TTGCGCTTAAGGAGCCCCTTCGCCTCGTGCTTGAGTTGAGGCCTGGCCTGGGCGCTGGGGCCGCCGCGTG
CGAATCTGGTGGCACCTTCGCGCCTGTCTCGCTGCTTTCGATAAGTCTCTAGCCATTTAAAATTTTTGAT
GACCTGCTGCGACGCTTTTTTTCTGGCAAGATAGTCTTGTAAATGCGGGCCAAGATCTGCACACTGGTAT
TTCGGTTTTTGGGGCCGCGGGCGGCGACGGGGCCCGTGCGTCCCAGCGCACATGTTCGGCGAGGCGGGGC
CTGCGAGCGCGGCCACCGAGAATCGGACGGGGGTAGTCTCAAGCTGGCCGGCCTGCTCTGGTGCCTGGCC
TCGCGCCGCCGTGTATCGCCCCGCCCTGGGCGGCAAGGCTGGCCCGGTCGGCACCAGTTGCGTGAGCGGA
AAGATGGCCGCTTCCCGGCCCTGCTGCAGGGAGCTCAAAATGGAGGACGCGGCGCTCGGGAGAGCGGGCG
GGTGAGTCACCCACACAAAGGAAAAGGGCCTTTCCGTCCTCAGCCGTCGCTTCATGTGACTCCACGGAGT
ACCGGGCGCCGTCCAGGCACCTCGATTAGTTCTCGAGCTTTTGGAGTACGTCGTCTTTAGGTTGGGGGGA
GGGGTTTTATGCGATGGAGTTTCCCCACACTGAGTGGGTGGAGACTGAAGTTAGGCCAGCTTGGCACTTG
ATGTAATTCTCCTTGGAATTTGCCCTTTTTGAGTTTGGATCTTGGTTCATTCTCAAGCCTCAGACAGTGG
TTCAAAGTTTTTTTCTTCCATTTCAGGTGTCGTGAGGAATTAGCTTGGTACTAATACGACTCACTATAGG
GAGACCCAAGCTGGCTAGGTAAGCTTGGTACCGAGCTCGGATCCACTAGTCCAGTGTGGTGGAATTCTGC
AGATATCAACAAGTTTGTACAAAAAAGCAGGCTGCCACCATGCCCAACTTCTCTGGCAACTGGAAAATCA
TCCGATCGGAAAACTTCGAGGAATTGCTCAAAGTGCTGGGGGTGAATGTGATGCTGAGGAAGATTGCTGT
GGCTGCAGCGTCCAAGCCAGCAGTGGAGATCAAACAGGAGGGAGACACTTTCTACATCAAAACCTCCACC
ACCGTGCGCACCACAGAGATTAACTTCAAGGTTGGGGAGGAGTTTGAGGAGCAGACTGTGGATGGGAGGC
CCTGTAAGAGCCTGGTGAAATGGGAGAGTGAGAATAAAATGGTCTGTGAGCAGAAGCTCCTGAAGGGAGA
GGGCCCCAAGACCTCGTGGACCAGAGAACTGACCAACGATGGGGAACTGATCCTGACCATGACGGCGGAT
GACGTTGTGTGCACCAGGGTCTCCGTCCGAAAGGACCCAGCTTTCTTGTACAAAGTGGTTGATATCCAGC
ACAGTGGCGGCCGCTCGAGTCTAGAGGGCCCGCGGTTCGAAACCAGCGGAGGCGGCGGAAGCGGGGGAGG
AGGCAGCGGCGGAGGCGGCAGCGGGGGCGGCGGAAGCGCTACCGGTAAGCCTATCCCTAACCCTCTCCTC
GGTCTCGATTCTACGCGTACCGGTATGGCTTCTAACTTTACTCAGTTCGTTCTCGTCGACAATGGCGGAA
CTGGCGACGTGACTGTCGCCCCAAGCAACTTCGCTAACGGGGTCGCTGAATGGATCAGCTCTAACTCGCG
ATCACAGGCTTACAAAGTAACCTGTAGCGTTCGTCAGAGCTCTGCGCAGAATCGCAAATACACCATCAAA
GTCGAGGTGCCTAAAGTGGCAACCCAGACTGTTGGTGGTGAAGAGCTTCCTGTAGCCGGATGGAGATCTT
ACTTAAATATGGAACTAACCATTCCAATTTTCGCCACGAATTCCGACTGCGAGCTTATTGTTAAGGCAAT
GCAAGGTCTCCTAAAAGATGGAAACCCGATTCCCTCGGCCATCGCGGCCAACTCCGGCATCTACGGAGGT
GGAGGTGGATCTCGTACGGGTTAGTAATGAGTTTAAACCCGCTGATCAGCCTCGACTGTGCCTTCTAGTT
GCCAGCCATCTGTTGTTTGCCCCTCCCCCGTGCCTTCCTTGACCCTGGAAGGTGCCACTCCCACTGTCCT
TTCCTAATAAAATGAGGAAATTGCATCGCATTGTCTGAGTAGGTGTCATTCTATTCTGGGGGGTGGGGTG
GGGCAGGACAGCAAGGGGGAGGATTGGGAAGACAATAGCAGGCATGCTGGGGATGCGGTGGGCTCTATGG
CTTCTGAGGCGGAAAGAACCAGCTGGGGCTCTAGGGGGTATCCCC
[124 nt withheld, positions 2846-2969]
C
[91 nt withheld, positions 2971-3061]
AGGGTGATGGTTCACGTACCTAGAAGTTCCTATTCCGAAGTTCCTATTCTCTAGAAAGTATAGGAACTTC
CTTGGCCAAAAAGCCTGAACTCACCGCGACGTCTGTCGAGAAGTTTCTGATCGAAAAGTTCGACAGCGTC
TCCGACCTGATGCAGCTCTCGGAGGGCGAAGAATCTCGTGCTTTCAGCTTCGATGTAGGAGGGCGTGGAT
ATGTCCTGCGGGTAAATAGCTGCGCCGATGGTTTCTACAAAGATCGTTATGTTTATCGGCACTTTGCATC
GGCCGCGCTCCCGATTCCGGAAGTGCTTGACATTGGGGAATTCAGCGAGAGCCTGACCTATTGCATCTCC
CGCCGTGCACAGGGTGTCACGTTGCAAGACCTGCCTGAAACCGAACTGCCCGCTGTTCTGCAGCCGGTCG
CGGAGGCCATGGATGCGATCGCTGCGGCCGATCTTAGCCAGACGAGCGGGTTCGGCCCATTCGGACCGCA
AGGAATCGGTCAATACACTACATGGCGTGATTTCATATGCGCGATTGCTGATCCCCATGTGTATCACTGG
CAAACTGTGATGGACGACACCGTCAGTGCGTCCGTCGCGCAGGCTCTCGATGAGCTGATGCTTTGGGCCG
AGGACTGCCCCGAAGTCCGGCACCTCGTGCACGCGGATTTCGGCTCCAACAATGTCCTGACGGACAATGG
CCGCATAACAGCGGTCATTGACTGGAGCGAGGCGATGTTCGGGGATTCCCAATACGAGGTCGCCAACATC
TTCTTCTGGAGGCCGTGGTTGGCTTGTATGGAGCAGCAGACGCGCTACTTCGAGCGGAGGCATCCGGAGC
TTGCAGGATCGCCGCGGCTCCGGGCGTATATGCTCCGCATTGGTCTTGACCAACTCTATCAGAGCTTGGT
TGACGGCAATTTCGATGATGCAGCTTGGGCGCAGGGTCGATGCGACGCAATCGTCCGATCCGGAGCCGGG
ACTGTCGGGCGTACACAAATCGCCCGCAGAAGCGCGGCCGTCTGGACCGATGGCTGTGTAGAAGTACTCG
CCGATAGTGGAAACCGACGCCCCAGCACTCGTCCGAGGGCAAAGGAATAGCACGTACTACGAGATTTCGA
TTCCACCGCCGCCTTCTATGAAAGGTTGGGCTTCGGAATCGTTTTCCGGGACGCCGGCTGGATGATCCTC
CAGCGCGGGGATCTCATGCTGGAGTTCTTCGCCCACCCCAACTTGTTTATTGCAGCTTATAATGGTTACA
AATAAAGCAATAGCATCACAAATTTCACAAATAAAGCATTTTTTTCACTGCATTCTAGTTGTGGTTTGTC
CAAACTCATCAATGTATCTTATCATGTCTGTATACCGTCGACCTCTAGCTAGAGCTTGGCGTAATCATGG
TCATAGCTGTTTCCTGTGTGAAATTGTTATCCGCTCACAATTCCACACAACATACGAGCCGGAAGCATAA
AGTGTAAAGCCTGGGGTGCCTAATGAGTGAGCTAACTCACATTAATTGCGTTGCGCTCACTGCCCGCTTT
CCAGTCGGGAAACCTGTCGTGCCAGCTGCATTAATGAATCGGCCAACGCGCGGGGAGAGGCGGTTTGCGT
ATTGGGCGCTCTTCCGCTTCCTCGCTCACTGACTCGCTGCGCTCGGTCGTTCGGCTGCGGCGAGCGGTAT
CAGCTCACTCAAAGGCGGTAATACGGTTATCCACAGAATCAGGGGATAACGCAGGAAAGAACATGTGAGC
AAAAGGCCAGCAAAAGGCCAGGAACCGTAAAAAGGCCGCGTTGCTGGCGTTTTTCCATAGGCTCCGCCCC
CCTGACGAGCATCACAAAAATCGACGCTCAAGTCAGAGGTGGCGAAACCCGACAGGACTATAAAGATACC
AGGCGTTTCCCCCTGGAAGCTCCCTCGTGCGCTCTCCTGTTCCGACCCTGCCGCTTACCGGATACCTGTC
CGCCTTTCTCCCTTCGGGAAGCGTGGCGCTTTCTCATAGCTCACGCTGTAGGTATCTCAGTTCGGTGTAG
GTCGTTCGCTCCAAGCTGGGCTGTGTGCACGAACCCCCCGTTCAGCCCGACCGCTGCGCCTTATCCGGTA
ACTATCGTCTTGAGTCCAACCCGGTAAGACACGACTTATCGCCACTGGCAGCAGCCACTGGTAACAGGAT
TAGCAGAGCGAGGTATGTAGGCGGTGCTACAGAGTTCTTGAAGTGGTGGCCTAACTACGGCTACACTAGA
AGAACAGTATTTGGTATCTGCGCTCTGCTGAAGCCAGTTACCTTCGGAAAAAGAGTTGGTAGCTCTTGAT
CCGGCAAACAAACCACCGCTGGTAGCGGTGGTTTTTTTGTTTGCAAGCAGCAGATTACGCGCAGAAAAAA
AGGATCTCAAGAAGATCCTTTGATCTTTTCTACGGGGTCTGACGCTCAGTGGAACGAAAACTCACGTTAA
GGGATTTTGGTCATGAGATTATCAAAAAGGATCTTCACCTAGATCCTTTTAAATTAAAAATGAAGTTTTA
AATCAATCTAAAGTATATATGAGTAAACTTGGTCTGACAGTTACCAATGCTTAATCAGTGAGGCACCTAT
CTCAGCGATCTGTCTATTTCGTTCATCCATAGTTGCCTGACTCCCCGTCGTGTAGATAACTACGATACGG
GAGGGCTTACCATCTGGCCCCAGTGCTGCAATGATACCGCGAGACCCACGCTCACCGGCTCCAGATTTAT
CAGCAATAAACCAGCCAGCCGGAAGGGCCGAGCGCAGAAGTGGTCCTGCAACTTTATCCGCCTCCATCCA
GTCTATTAATTGTTGCCGGGAAGCTAGAGTAAGTAGTTCGCCAGTTAATAGTTTGCGCAACGTTGTTGCC
ATTGCTACAGGCATCGTGGTGTCACGCTCGTCGTTTGGTATGGCTTCATTCAGCTCCGGTTCCCAACGAT
CAAGGCGAGTTACATGATCCCCCATGTTGTGCAAAAAAGCGGTTAGCTCCTTCGGTCCTCCGATCGTTGT
CAGAAGTAAGTTGGCCGCAGTGTTATCACTCATGGTTATGGCAGCACTGCATAATTCTCTTACTGTCATG
CCATCCGTAAGATGCTTTTCTGTGACTGGTGAGTACTCAACCAAGTCATTCTGAGAATAGTGTATGCGGC
GACCGAGTTGCTCTTGCCCGGCGTCAATACGGGATAATACCGCGCCACATAGCAGAACTTTAAAAGTGCT
CATCATTGGAAAACGTTCTTCGGGGCGAAAACTCTCAAGGATCTTACCGCTGTTGAGATCCAGTTCGATG
TAACCCACTCGTGCACCCAACTGATCTTCAGCATCTTTTACTTTCACCAGCGTTTCTGGGTGAGCAAAAA
CAGGAAGGCAAAATGCCGCAAAAAAGGGAATAAGGGCGACACGGAAATGTTGAATACTCATACTCTTCCT
TTTTCAATATTATTGAAGCATTTATCAGGGTTATTGTCTCATGAGCGGATACATATTTGAATGTATTTAG
AAAAATAAACAAATAGGGGTTCCGCGCACATTTCCCCGAAAAGTGCCACCTGACGTCGACGGATCGGGAG
ATCTCCCGATCCCCTATGGTGCACTCTCAGTACAATCTGCTCTGATGCCGCATAGTTAAGCCAGTATCTG
CTCCCTGCTTGTGTGTTGGAGGTCGCTGAGTAGTGCGCGAGCAAAATTTAAGCTACAACAAGGCAAGGCT
TGACCGACAAT
Features (pLannotate 1.2.2; 24 found; start..end, strand, type, name):
     71..89      +  enhancer       CMV enhancer (fragment): human cytomegalovirus immediate early enhancer
    114..180     +  CDS            small t antigen (fragment): SV40 (simian virus 40) small t antigen
    187..1365    +  promoter       EF-1α promoter: strong constitutive promoter for human elongation factor EF-1α
   1382..1400    +  promoter       T7 promoter: promoter for bacteriophage T7 RNA polymerase
   1479..1503    +  protein_bind   attB1: mutant version of attB; recombination site for the Gateway® BP reaction BP Clonase™
   1510..1920    +  CDS            CRABP2: RABP2_HUMAN - Experimental evidence at protein level: Swiss-Prot protein existence level 1. Transports retinoic acid to the nucleus. Regulates the access of retinoic acid to the nuclear retinoic acid receptors. From Homo sapiens (Human).
   1925..1949    -  protein_bind   attB2: mutant version of attB; recombination site for the Gateway® BP reaction BP Clonase™
   2074..2115    +  CDS            V5 tag: epitope tag from simian virus 5
   2128..2514    +  CDS            MS2: bacteriophage MS2 coat protein binds to a specific stem-loop structure in the viral RNA (Peabody, 1993)
   2576..2800    +  polyA_signal   bGH poly(A) signal: bovine growth hormone polyadenylation signal
   2804..2825    +  promoter       SV40 promoter (fragment): SV40 enhancer and early promoter
   2846..3079    +  rep_origin     f1 ori (fragment) (sequence partly withheld): f1 bacteriophage origin of replication; arrow indicates direction of (+) strand synthesis
   3084..3131    +  protein_bind   FRT: FLP-mediated recombination occurs in the 8-bp core sequence TCTAGAAA (Turan and Bode, 2011). FLP recombinase from the Saccharomyces cerevisiae 2μ plasmid
   3139..4161    +  CDS            HygR: aminoglycoside phosphotransferase from E. coli; aph(4)-Ia; confers resistance to hygromycin
   4171..4296    +  CDS            ble (fragment): BLE_KLEPN - Experimental evidence at protein level: Swiss-Prot protein existence level 1. Binding protein with a strong affinity to the bleomycin family of antibiotics. Binds to CL990; an antimitotic-antibiotic compound. From Klebsiella pneumoniae.
   4291..4412    +  polyA_signal   SV40 poly(A) signal: SV40 polyadenylation signal
   4485..4501    -  protein_bind   lac operator: The lac repressor binds to the lac operator to inhibit transcription in E. coli. This inhibition can be relieved by adding lactose or isopropyl-β-D-thiogalactopyranoside (IPTG). lac repressor encoded by lacI
   4509..4539    -  promoter       lac promoter: promoter for the E. coli lac operon
   4554..4575    -  protein_bind   CAP binding site: CAP binding activates transcription in the presence of cAMP. E. coli catabolite activator protein
   4588..4680    -  CDS            lacI (fragment): lac repressor; lacI; The lac repressor binds to the lac operator to inhibit transcription in E. coli. This inhibition can be relieved by adding lactose or isopropyl-β-D-thiogalactopyranoside (IPTG).
   4863..5451    -  rep_origin     ori: high-copy-number ColE1/pMB1/pBR322/pUC origin of replication
   5622..6482    -  CDS            AmpR: β-lactamase; bla; confers resistance to ampicillin, carbenicillin, and related antibiotics
   6483..6587    -  promoter       AmpR promoter: bla
   6646..6698    -  misc_feature   bom (fragment): basis of mobility region from pBR322
