[The description below was written by a language model from this plasmid's Addgene catalogue record and pLannotate feature annotations shown in this document.]
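Description:
CRABP2 is a mammalian expression plasmid built on the Gateway destination backbone E2.pEF5-DEST-FL-V5-MCP, carrying the human cellular retinoic acid-binding protein 2 open reading frame (about 414 bp, no recorded mutation). It is maintained in E. coli through a high-copy ColE1/pUC-type origin and selected with ampicillin via the β-lactamase gene. The ORF was introduced by Gateway recombination and sits between attB1 and attB2 sites. It lies downstream of the strong constitutive human EF-1α promoter, with a T7 promoter between the two that also serves as a sequencing primer site. Transcription ends at a bovine growth hormone polyadenylation signal.

The backbone adds a C-terminal V5 epitope tag followed by the bacteriophage MS2 coat protein (MCP), so the product is a CRABP2-V5-MCP fusion. MCP binds a specific MS2 RNA stem-loop, which lets the fusion be artificially recruited to a reporter transcript carrying such hairpins. V5 allows detection of the expressed protein. This fits the stated purpose of an RNA-binding-protein tethering screen, in which many candidate proteins are tethered to reporter mRNAs to see whether they alter mRNA stability or translation.

Downstream of the expression cassette, the feature table shows an FRT site directly preceding a hygromycin resistance coding sequence and an SV40 poly(A) signal. No full promoter is annotated in front of the hygromycin gene, an arrangement characteristic of FLP-mediated integration into a genomic FRT landing site, though the record does not state that use. Small fragments of f1 ori, lac regulatory elements and other sequences are backbone remnants. The sequenced record is 6,782 nt, shorter than the listed empty backbone, as expected once the Gateway cassette is replaced by the insert.
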