Addgene plasmid #155483: CRABP2
Purpose: For use in RBP tethering screen
Depositing lab: Eugene Yeo. Depositing organization: University of California, San Diego (UCSD). Publication: Large-scale tethered function assays identify factors that regulate mRNA stability and translation. Luo EC, Nathanson JL, Tan FE, Schwartz JL, Schmok JC, Shankar A, Markmiller S, Yee BA, Sathe S, Pratt GA, Scaletta DB, Ha Y, Hill DE, Aigner S, Yeo GW. Nat Struct Mol Biol. 2020 Oct;27(10):989-1000. doi: 10.1038/s41594-020-0477-6. Epub 2020 Aug 17. PubMed 32807991.
Backbone
  Vector backbone: E2.pEF5-DEST-FL-V5-MCP
  Backbone size w/o insert (bp): 7357
  Vector type: Mammalian Expression
Growth in bacteria
  Bacterial resistance: Ampicillin, 100 μg/mL
  Growth temperature: 37°C
  Growth strain: DH5alpha
  Copy number: High Copy
Gene/Insert
  Gene/Insert name: CRABP2
  Species: H. sapiens (human)
  Insert size (bp): 414
  Mutation: none
  Entrez Gene: CRABP2 (a.k.a. CRABP-II, RBP6)
  Promoter: EF-1a
  Tag / fusion protein: V5-MCP (C terminal on backbone)
  Cloning method: Gateway Cloning
  Sequencing primers: 5′ TAATACGACTCACTATAGGG; 3′ gctcgagtctagagggc
Resource information
  A portion of this plasmid was derived from a plasmid made by: DNASU Plasmid Repository Center for Personalized Diagnostics Biodesign Institute
Terms and licenses: Academic/Nonprofit Terms; Industry Terms: Not Available to Industry
How to cite: CRABP2 was a gift from Eugene Yeo (Addgene plasmid # 155483 ; http://n2t.net/addgene:155483 ; RRID:Addgene_155483)
