>Addgene plasmid #155483 | CRABP2 | depositor partial sequence | sequence record 300887 | Insert Sequence
ATGCCCAACTTCTCTGGCAACTGGAAAATCATCCGATCGGAAAACTTCGAGGAATTGCTCAAAGTGCTGG
GGGTGAATGTGATGCTGAGGAAGATTGCTGTGGCTGCAGCGTCCAAGCCAGCAGTGGAGATCAAACAGGA
GGGAGACACTTTCTACATCAAAACCTCCACCACCGTGCGCACCACAGAGATTAACTTCAAGGTTGGGGAG
GAGTTTGAGGAGCAGACTGTGGATGGGAGGCCCTGTAAGAGCCTGGTGAAATGGGAGAGTGAGAATAAAA
TGGTCTGTGAGCAGAAGCTCCTGAAGGGAGAGGGCCCCAAGACCTCGTGGACCAGAGAACTGACCAACGA
TGGGGAACTGATCCTGACCATGACGGCGGATGACGTTGTGTGCACCAGGGTCTCCGTCCGAAAG
